>Addgene plasmid #231542 | pET28a-Myflu-POU | addgene full sequence | sequence record 465596 | Addgene NGS Result
TGGCGAATGGG
[124 nt withheld, positions 12-135]
C
[91 nt withheld, positions 137-227]
A
[49 nt withheld, positions 229-277]
CCTTTGACGTTGGAGTCCACGTTCTTT
[37 nt withheld, positions 305-341]
ACCCTATCTCGGTCTATTCTTTTGATTTATAAGGGATTTTGCCGATTTCGGCCTATTGGTTAAAAAATGA
GCTGATTTAACAAAAATTTAACGCGAATTTTAACAAAATATTAACGCTTACAATTTAGGTGGCACTTTTC
GGGGAAATGTGCGCGGAACCCCTATTTGTTTATTTTTCTAAATACATTCAAATATGTATCCGCTCATGAA
TTAATTCTTAGAAAAACTCATCGAGCATCAAATGAAACTGCAATTTATTCATATCAGGATTATCAATACC
ATATTTTTGAAAAAGCCGTTTCTGTAATGAAGGAGAAAACTCACCGAGGCAGTTCCATAGGATGGCAAGA
TCCTGGTATCGGTCTGCGATTCCGACTCGTCCAACATCAATACAACCTATTAATTTCCCCTCGTCAAAAA
TAAGGTTATCAAGTGAGAAATCACCATGAGTGACGACTGAATCCGGTGAGAATGGCAAAAGTTTATGCAT
TTCTTTCCAGACTTGTTCAACAGGCCAGCCATTACGCTCGTCATCAAAATCACTCGCATCAACCAAACCG
TTATTCATTCGTGATTGCGCCTGAGCGAGACGAAATACGCGATCGCTGTTAAAAGGACAATTACAAACAG
GAATCGAATGCAACCGGCGCAGGAACACTGCCAGCGCATCAACAATATTTTCACCTGAATCAGGATATTC
TTCTAATACCTGGAATGCTGTTTTCCCGGGGATCGCAGTGGTGAGTAACCATGCATCATCAGGAGTACGG
ATAAAATGCTTGATGGTCGGAAGAGGCATAAATTCCGTCAGCCAGTTTAGTCTGACCATCTCATCTGTAA
CATCATTGGCAACGCTACCTTTGCCATGTTTCAGAAACAACTCTGGCGCATCGGGCTTCCCATACAATCG
ATAGATTGTCGCACCTGATTGCCCGACATTATCGCGAGCCCATTTATACCCATATAAATCAGCATCCATG
TTGGAATTTAATCGCGGCCTAGAGCAAGACGTTTCCCGTTGAATATGGCTCATAACACCCCTTGTATTAC
TGTTTATGTAAGCAGACAGTTTTATTGTTCATGACCAAAATCCCTTAACGTGAGTTTTCGTTCCACTGAG
CGTCAGACCCCGTAGAAAAGATCAAAGGATCTTCTTGAGATCCTTTTTTTCTGCGCGTAATCTGCTGCTT
GCAAACAAAAAAACCACCGCTACCAGCGGTGGTTTGTTTGCCGGATCAAGAGCTACCAACTCTTTTTCCG
AAGGTAACTGGCTTCAGCAGAGCGCAGATACCAAATACTGTCCTTCTAGTGTAGCCGTAGTTAGGCCACC
ACTTCAAGAACTCTGTAGCACCGCCTACATACCTCGCTCTGCTAATCCTGTTACCAGTGGCTGCTGCCAG
TGGCGATAAGTCGTGTCTTACCGGGTTGGACTCAAGACGATAGTTACCGGATAAGGCGCAGCGGTCGGGC
TGAACGGGGGGTTCGTGCACACAGCCCAGCTTGGAGCGAACGACCTACACCGAACTGAGATACCTACAGC
GTGAGCTATGAGAAAGCGCCACGCTTCCCGAAGGGAGAAAGGCGGACAGGTATCCGGTAAGCGGCAGGGT
CGGAACAGGAGAGCGCACGAGGGAGCTTCCAGGGGGAAACGCCTGGTATCTTTATAGTCCTGTCGGGTTT
CGCCACCTCTGACTTGAGCGTCGATTTTTGTGATGCTCGTCAGGGGGGCGGAGCCTATGGAAAAACGCCA
GCAACGCGGCCTTTTTACGGTTCCTGGCCTTTTGCTGGCCTTTTGCTCACATGTTCTTTCCTGCGTTATC
CCCTGATTCTGTGGATAACCGTATTACCGCCTTTGAGTGAGCTGATACCGCTCGCCGCAGCCGAACGACC
GAGCGCAGCGAGTCAGTGAGCGAGGAAGCGGAAGAGCGCCTGATGCGGTATTTTCTCCTTACGCATCTGT
GCGGTATTTCACACCGCAATGGTGCACTCTCAGTACAATCTGCTCTGATGCCGCATAGTTAAGCCAGTAT
ACACTCCGCTATCGCTACGTGACTGGGTCATGGCTGCGCCCCGACACCCGCCAACACCCGCTGACGCGCC
CTGACGGGCTTGTCTGCTCCCGGCATCCGCTTACAGACAAGCTGTGACCGTCTCCGGGAGCTGCATGTGT
CAGAGGTTTTCACCGTCATCACCGAAACGCGCGAGGCAGCTGCGGTAAAGCTCATCAGCGTGGTCGTGAA
GCGATTCACAGATGTCTGCCTGTTCATCCGCGTCCAGCTCGTTGAGTTTCTCCAGAAGCGTTAATGTCTG
GCTTCTGATAAAGCGGGCCATGTTAAGGGCGGTTTTTTCCTGTTTGGTCACTGATGCCTCCGTGTAAGGG
GGATTTCTGTTCATGGGGGTAATGATACCGATGAAACGAGAGAGGATGCTCACGATACGGGTTACTGATG
ATGAACATGCCCGGTTACTGGAACGTTGTGAGGGTAAACAACTGGCGGTATGGATGCGGCGGGACCAGAG
AAAAATCACTCAGGGTCAATGCCAGCGCTTCGTTAATACAGATGTAGGTGTTCCACAGGGTAGCCAGCAG
CATCCTGCGATGCAGATCCGGAACATAATGGTGCAGGGCGCTGACTTCCGCGTTTCCAGACTTTACGAAA
CACGGAAACCGAAGACCATTCATGTTGTTGCTCAGGTCGCAGACGTTTTGCAGCAGCAGTCGCTTCACGT
TCGCTCGCGTATCGGTGATTCATTCTGCTAACCAGTAAGGCAACCCCGCCAGCCTAGCCGGGTCCTCAAC
GACAGGAGCACGATCATGCGCACCCGTGGGGCCGCCATGCCGGCGATAATGGCCTGCTTCTCGCCGAAAC
GTTTGGTGGCGGGACCAGTGACGAAGGCTTGAGCGAGGGCGTGCAAGATTCCGAATACCGCAAGCGACAG
GCCGATCATCGTCGCGCTCCAGCGAAAGCGGTCCTCGCCGAAAATGACCCAGAGCGCTGCCGGCACCTGT
CCTACGAGTTGCATGATAAAGAAGACAGTCATAAGTGCGGCGACGATAGTCATGCCCCGCGCCCACCGGA
AGGAGCTGACTGGGTTGAAGGCTCTCAAGGGCATCGGTCGAGATCCCGGTGCCTAATGAGTGAGCTAACT
TACATTAATTGCGTTGCGCTCACTGCCCGCTTTCCAGTCGGGAAACCTGTCGTGCCAGCTGCATTAATGA
ATCGGCCAACGCGCGGGGAGAGGCGGTTTGCGTATTGGGCGCCAGGGTGGTTTTTCTTTTCACCAGTGAG
ACGGGCAACAGCTGATTGCCCTTCACCGCCTGGCCCTGAGAGAGTTGCAGCAAGCGGTCCACGCTGGTTT
GCCCCAGCAGGCGAAAATCCTGTTTGATGGTGGTTAACGGCGGGATATAACATGAGCTGTCTTCGGTATC
GTCGTATCCCACTACCGAGATATCCGCACCAACGCGCAGCCCGGACTCGGTAATGGCGCGCATTGCGCCC
AGCGCCATCTGATCGTTGGCAACCAGCATCGCAGTGGGAACGATGCCCTCATTCAGCATTTGCATGGTTT
GTTGAAAACCGGACATGGCACTCCAGTCGCCTTCCCGTTCCGCTATCGGCTGAATTTGATTGCGAGTGAG
ATATTTATGCCAGCCAGCCAGACGCAGACGCGCCGAGACAGAACTTAATGGGCCCGCTAACAGCGCGATT
TGCTGGTGACCCAATGCGACCAGATGCTCCACGCCCAGTCGCGTACCGTCTTCATGGGAGAAAATAATAC
TGTTGATGGGTGTCTGGTCAGAGACATCAAGAAATAACGCCGGAACATTAGTGCAGGCAGCTTCCACAGC
AATGGCATCCTGGTCATCCAGCGGATAGTTAATGATCAGCCCACTGACGCGTTGCGCGAGAAGATTGTGC
ACCGCCGCTTTACAGGCTTCGACGCCGCTTCGTTCTACCATCGACACCACCACGCTGGCACCCAGTTGAT
CGGCGCGAGATTTAATCGCCGCGACAATTTGCGACGGCGCGTGCAGGGCCAGACTGGAGGTGGCAACGCC
AATCAGCAACGACTGTTTGCCCGCCAGTTGTTGTGCCACGCGGTTGGGAATGTAATTCAGCTCCGCCATC
GCCGCTTCCACTTTTTCCCGCGTTTTCGCAGAAACGTGGCTGGCCTGGTTCACCACGCGGGAAACGGTCT
GATAAGAGACACCGGCATACTCTGCGACATCGTATAACGTTACTGGTTTCACATTCACCACCCTGAATTG
ACTCTCTTCCGGGCGCTATCATGCCATACCGCGAAAGGTTTTGCGCCATTCGATGGTGTCCGGGATCTCG
ACGCTCTCCCTTATGCGACTCCTGCATTAGGAAGCAGCCCAGTAGTAGGTTGAGGCCGTTGAGCACCGCC
GCCGCAAGGAATGGTGCATGCAAGGAGATGGCGCCCAACAGTCCCCCGGCCACGGGGCCTGCCACCATAC
CCACGCCGAAACAAGCGCTCATGAGCCCGAAGTGGCGAGCCCGATCTTCCCCATCGGTGATGTCGGCGAT
ATAGGCGCCAGCAACCGCACCTGTGGCGCCGGTGATGCCGGCCACGATGCGTCCGGCGTAGAGGATCGAG
ATCTCGATCCCGCGAAATTAATACGACTCACTATAGGGGAATTGTGAGCGGATAACAATTCCCCTCTAGA
AATAATTTTGTTTAACTTTAAGAAGGAGATATACCATGGGCAGCAGCCATCATCATCATCATCACAGCAG
CGGCCTGGTGCCGCGCGGCAGCCATATGCGCGCGGATGATAGCGATGATGTGGGCATGGAACGCCTGCGC
AAATTTGCGACCTTTCTGCAGGAATGGCGCAGCAGCCATCTGAGCCAGATGCAGTTTCTGGATCTGATGC
ATGCGCATTGCCCGGTGAAATATACCCAGACCTGCCTGAGCCGCTTTGAAAAAGGCAACCTGAGCTATCA
GAGCATGCGCCGCATGCATGGCTTTATTGAAAAAACCATGCTGGCGTATGCGGAAAACCCGTTTGCGGCG
CCGGCGACCGTGCGCAAACGCAAACAGCGCGAAACCATTAGCATTCAGGTGCGCCAGCAGCTGGAAGTGC
ATTTTCAGGCGAGCCCGCGCCCGAGCCTGGATGCGCTGCAGGTGATTGCGCGCGATCTGGGCCTGAGCCT
GGAAACCACCCGCTATTGGTTTCAGAACGCGCGCAGCAGCAACAAAAAACAGCGCCCGGATAGCGTGGAA
ATTGGCTGCCGCCCGTGACTCGAGCACCACCACCACCACCACTGAGATCCGGCTGCTAACAAAGCCCGAA
AGGAAGCTGAGTTGGCTGCTGCCACCGCTGAGCAATAACTAGCATAACCCCTTGGGGCCTCTAAACGGGT
CTTGAGGGGTTTTTTGCTGAAAGGAGGAACTATATCCGGAT
Features (pLannotate 1.2.2; 20 found; start..end, strand, type, name):
     12..440     +  rep_origin     f1 ori (sequence partly withheld): f1 bacteriophage origin of replication; arrow indicates direction of (+) strand synthesis
    493..550     +  promoter       AmpR promoter (fragment): bla
    559..1374    -  CDS            KanR: aminoglycoside phosphotransferase; aph(3')-Ia; confers resistance to kanamycin in bacteria or G418 (Geneticin®) in eukaryotes
   1496..2084    +  rep_origin     ori: high-copy-number ColE1/pMB1/pBR322/pUC origin of replication
   2270..2409    -  misc_feature   bom: basis of mobility region from pBR322
   2511..2702    -  CDS            rop: Rop protein, which maintains plasmids at low copy number; rop
   2719..3099    +  CDS            YPB1_ECOLX: Protein predicted: Swiss-Prot protein existence level 4. From Escherichia coli.
   3171..3462    -  CDS            TcR (fragment): tetracycline efflux protein; tet; confers resistance to tetracycline
   3477..3498    -  protein_bind   CAP binding site: CAP binding activates transcription in the presence of cAMP. E. coli catabolite activator protein
   3511..4593    -  CDS            lacI: lac repressor; lacI; The lac repressor binds to the lac operator to inhibit transcription in E. coli. This inhibition can be relieved by adding lactose or isopropyl-β-D-thiogalactopyranoside (IPTG).
   4594..4671    -  promoter       lacI promoter: lacI
   4679..4958    -  CDS            TcR (fragment): tetracycline efflux protein; tet; confers resistance to tetracycline
   4980..4998    +  promoter       T7 promoter: promoter for bacteriophage T7 RNA polymerase
   4999..5023    +  protein_bind   lac operator: The lac repressor binds to the lac operator to inhibit transcription in E. coli. This inhibition can be relieved by adding lactose or isopropyl-β-D-thiogalactopyranoside (IPTG). lac repressor encoded by lacI
   5038..5060    +  RBS            RBS: efficient ribosome binding site from bacteriophage T7 gene 10 (Olins and Rangwala, 1989)
   5079..5095    +  CDS            capTEV™ (fragment): composite tag for in vivo biotinylation, TEV protease cleavage, and 6xHis tagging
   5106..5123    +  CDS            thrombin site: thrombin recognition and cleavage site
   5616..5633    +  CDS            9xHis (fragment): 9xHis affinity tag
   5643..5692    +  CDS            SET1 (fragment): solubility-enhancement tag derived from T7 phage gene 10B
   5700..5747    +  terminator     T7 terminator: transcription terminator for bacteriophage T7 RNA polymerase
