[The description below was written by a language model from this plasmid's Addgene catalogue record and pLannotate feature annotations shown in this document.]
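Description:
pET28a-Myflu-POU is a bacterial expression plasmid built on the pET28a backbone for producing the DNA-binding domain of a POU transcription factor from the choanoflagellate Mylnosiga fluctuans in E. coli. The insert was made by gene synthesis and is recorded as carrying 6xHis tags at both its N and C termini for affinity purification. The plasmid is selected with kanamycin through the aph(3')-Ia resistance gene and replicates from a pBR322-type ColE1 origin accompanied by the bom region and the rop gene, which keeps copy number low, consistent with the catalogue's low-copy designation. An f1 origin is also present, and short tetracycline-resistance fragments flanking the lacI region are annotated remnants of the pBR322-derived backbone with no functional role.

Expression runs from a T7 promoter immediately followed by a lac operator and the strong T7 gene 10 ribosome binding site, with a T7 terminator downstream. The plasmid-borne lacI gene supplies lac repressor, so transcription is held off until induction with IPTG in a host that provides T7 RNA polymerase; the depositing lab uses a Rosetta2 strain for expression. The feature table does not annotate the POU coding sequence itself, but it falls in the unannotated stretch between an N-terminal leader and a downstream His-tag match. That leader contains a short hit to a His-containing composite tag, which most likely corresponds to the standard pET28a 6xHis, followed by a thrombin cleavage site that would allow removal of the N-terminal tag. The purified domain is suited to biochemical and DNA-binding studies, in the context of work on the evolutionary origins of Sox and POU factors before animals.
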