Addgene plasmid #231542: pET28a-Myflu-POU
Purpose: Expresses the DNA binding domain of Myflu POU with a 6xHis tag for protein purification
Depositing lab: Ralf Jauch. Depositing organization: University of Hong Kong. Publication: The emergence of Sox and POU transcription factors predates the origins of animal stem cells. Gao Y, Tan DS, Girbig M, Hu H, Zhou X, Xie Q, Yeung SW, Lee KS, Ho SY, Cojocaru V, Yan J, Hochberg GKA, de Mendoza A, Jauch R. Nat Commun. 2024 Nov 14;15(1):9868. doi: 10.1038/s41467-024-54152-x. PubMed 39543096.
Backbone
  Vector backbone: pET28a
  Vector type: Bacterial Expression
Growth in bacteria
  Bacterial resistance: Kanamycin, 50 μg/mL
  Growth temperature: 37°C
  Growth strain: DH5alpha
  Growth instructions: The depositing lab uses Rosetta2 E. coli for protein expression and purification.
  Copy number: Low Copy
Gene/Insert
  Gene/Insert name: POU DBD
  Species: Mylnosiga fluctuans
  Tag / fusion protein: 6xHis (N terminal on insert); 6xHis (C terminal on insert)
  Cloning method: Gene Synthesis
Terms and licenses: Academic/Nonprofit Terms; Industry Terms: Not Available to Industry
How to cite: pET28a-Myflu-POU was a gift from Ralf Jauch (Addgene plasmid # 231542 ; http://n2t.net/addgene:231542 ; RRID:Addgene_231542)
